>Addgene plasmid #26340 | pcDNA3.2/V5 mmu-mir-1933 | depositor partial sequence | sequence record 12424 | Author sequence
TGGCTTCTAAATTACCTACCTTCCTTCCTTTTCTTTCTTTCACTCATTCCTTGGCAGTTTCATACATGTG
TAAGATGCATTCTGGTTACCCCTACTCCTCTCAGCACCTCAGCATATCTGTCCTGATCCCACAGTCATGG
TGTTCGGTCTTAGTTTGTGACCAGTTTAGTTTAACCAGGACCATCAGTGTGACTATTGGATTGGGACTAT
CCACTGCGGTGAGTGTGGTGCGGTCACTGGTTAGGTATACTGCTGAAGGTAATGACTGTGTTTCCCAGAA
TCTTTCAGTAGGAAACAGTTTAGCAGAGAAGATTAGACCTACCC
