>Addgene plasmid #26340 | pcDNA3.2/V5 mmu-mir-1933 | addgene partial sequence | sequence record 32493 | 26340 with CMV-F
CTCTCTGGCTACTAGAGAACCCACTGCTTACTGGCTTATCGAAATTAATACGACTCACTATAGGGAGACC
CAAGCTGGCTAGTTAAGCTATCAACAAGTTTGTACAAAAAAGCAGGCTTGGCTTCTAAATTACCTACCTT
CCTTCCTTTTCTTTCTTTCACTCATTCCTTGGCAGTTTCATACATGTGTAAGATGCATTCTGGTTACCCC
TACTCCTCTCAGCACCTCAGCATATCTGTCCTGATCCCACAGTCATGGTGTTCGGTCTTAGTTTGTGACC
AGTTTAGTTTAACCAGGACCATCAGTGTGACTATTGGATTGGGACTATCCACTGCGGTGAGTGTGGTGCG
GTCACTGGTTAGGTATACTGCTGAAGGTAATGACTGTGTTTCCCAGAATCTTTCAGTAGGAAACAGTTTA
GCAGAGAAGATTAGACCTACCCACCCAGCTTTCTTGTACAAAGTGGTTGATCTAGAGGGCCCGCGGTTCG
AAGGTAAGCCTATCCCTAACCCTCTCCTCGGTCTCGATTCTACGCGTACCGGTTAGTAATGAGTTTAAAC
GGGGGAGGCTAACTGAAACACGGAAGGAGACAATACCGGAAGGAACCCGCGCTATGACGGCATAAAAAGA
CAGAATAAAACGCACGGGTGTTGGGTCGTTTGTTCATAAACGCGGGGTTCGGTCCCAGGGCTGGCACTCT
GTCGATACCCCACCGAGACCCCATGGGGGCCAATACGCCCCGCGTTTCTTCCTTTTCCCCACCCCACCCC
CCCAAGTTTCGGGTGAAAGG
