[The description below was written by a language model from this plasmid's Addgene catalogue record.]
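Description:
pcDNA3.2/V5 mmu-mir-1933 is a mammalian expression plasmid built on the commercial Gateway destination vector pcDNA3.2/V5-DEST (7,711 bp without insert). It is propagated in E. coli under ampicillin selection and carries a neomycin resistance marker, so transfected mammalian cells can be selected with G418. The record gives no feature table and lists the copy number as unknown. The promoter is also not stated explicitly, although the use of a CMV forward sequencing primer is consistent with the CMV promoter that normally drives expression in the pcDNA3 vector family.

The insert is a 324 bp fragment of mouse genomic DNA covering the mmu-mir-1933 locus (Mir1933). According to the depositor's comments, the pre-miRNA hairpin and its surrounding sequence were PCR-amplified from BL6 mouse genomic DNA, using primers positioned roughly 100 nt upstream and downstream of the hairpin. The product was first recombined into the Gateway entry vector pDONR221 and then transferred into the destination vector. Including the native flanking sequence means the transcript resembles a short primary miRNA, which the cell's own miRNA biogenesis machinery can recognise and process into the mature small RNA. The backbone's V5 epitope is designed for tagging protein-coding inserts and has no functional role for this non-coding insert, though the V5 region serves as the reverse sequencing primer site.

The construct comes from a study that experimentally evaluated novel and previously annotated mammalian microRNA genes. Its typical use is ectopic expression of this candidate hairpin in cultured mammalian cells, to test whether it is processed as an authentic miRNA or simply to overexpress mir-1933.
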