Addgene plasmid #26340: pcDNA3.2/V5 mmu-mir-1933
Depositing lab: David Bartel. Depositing organization: Whitehead Institute for Biomedical Research. Publication: Mammalian microRNAs: experimental evaluation of novel and previously annotated genes. Chiang HR, Schoenfeld LW, Ruby JG, Auyeung VC, Spies N, Baek D, Johnston WK, Russ C, Luo S, Babiarz JE, Blelloch R, Schroth GP, Nusbaum C, Bartel DP. Genes Dev. 2010 May 15. 24(10):992-1009. 10.1101/gad.1884710 PubMed 20413612.
Backbone
  Vector backbone: pcDNA3.2/V5-DEST
  Backbone manufacturer: Invitrogen
  Backbone size w/o insert (bp): 7711
  Vector type: Mammalian Expression
  Selectable markers: Neomycin (select with G418)
Growth in bacteria
  Bacterial resistance: Ampicillin, 100 μg/mL
  Growth temperature: 37°C
  Growth strain: DH5alpha
  Copy number: Unknown
Gene/Insert
  Gene/Insert name: mmu-mir-1933 (alt names: mir 1933; mir-1933)
  Species: M. musculus (mouse)
  Insert size (bp): 324
  Entrez Gene: Mir1933 (a.k.a. mmu-mir-1933)
  Cloning method: Gateway Cloning
  Sequencing primers: 5′ CMV-F; 3′ V5 reverse (5′-ACCGAGGAGAGGGTTAGGGAT-3′ )
Terms and licenses: Academic/Nonprofit Terms; Industry Terms: Not Available to Industry
Depositor comments: pre-miRNA hairpins and the surrounding regions were amplified from mouse BL6 genomic DNA using Pfu Polymerase and primers with Gateway (Invitrogen)- compatible ends designed to anneal about 100 nt upstream of and downstream from the miRNA hairpins. PCR products were inserted into Gateway vector pDONR221 and subsequently into pcDNA3.2/V5-DEST.
How to cite: pcDNA3.2/V5 mmu-mir-1933 was a gift from David Bartel (Addgene plasmid # 26340 ; http://n2t.net/addgene:26340 ; RRID:Addgene_26340)
